Addgene plasmid #112610: pOP5GP
Purpose: (Empty Backbone) Used for expression of protein in E. coli as PreScission cleavable N-terminual 8His and GST tag fusions and with C-terminal Avi-tag
Depositing lab: Marko Hyvönen. Depositing organization: University of Cambridge.
Backbone
  Vector backbone: pBAT4
  Vector type: Bacterial Expression
  Tag / fusion protein: 8His-GST (N terminal on backbone); Avi (C terminal on backbone)
Growth in bacteria
  Bacterial resistance: Ampicillin, 100 μg/mL
  Growth temperature: 37°C
  Growth strain: DH5alpha
  Copy number: High Copy
Gene/Insert
  Gene/Insert name: None
  Tag / fusion protein: 8His-GST (N terminal on backbone); Avi (C terminal on backbone)
Terms and licenses: Academic/Nonprofit Terms; Industry Terms: Not Available to Industry
How to cite: pOP5GP was a gift from Marko Hyvönen (Addgene plasmid # 112610 ; http://n2t.net/addgene:112610 ; RRID:Addgene_112610)
