[The description below was written by a language model from this plasmid's Addgene catalogue record and pLannotate feature annotations shown in this document.]
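Description:
pOP5GP is an empty bacterial expression backbone derived from pBAT4, designed for producing recombinant proteins in E. coli as fusions carrying an N-terminal 8His-GST tag and a C-terminal Avi-tag. It replicates from a high-copy ColE1/pUC-type origin and is selected with ampicillin through the bla (AmpR) gene under its own promoter. Fragments of f1/M13 phage origins, bom, rop and lacZα also appear in the annotation, most likely as remnants of the parental vectors. Two sequence records are available, a 5,186 nt sequencing result and a 5,206 nt depositor sequence. They show the same set and order of features, differing only slightly in length and numbering.

The expression cassette is driven by a T7 promoter directly followed by a lac operator and the efficient phage T7 gene 10 ribosome binding site. Transcription therefore depends on a host supplying T7 RNA polymerase and is held in check by lac repressor until induced with IPTG. A full lacI gene under the stronger lacIq promoter is carried on the plasmid to provide that repression. Downstream of the RBS lie the polyhistidine tag and the Schistosoma japonicum GST coding sequence, then the cloning region and a T7 terminator. The catalogue entry states that the N-terminal tags are removable with PreScission protease. Neither the cleavage site nor the Avi-tag is picked out by the automated annotation, which instead labels a reverse-oriented SP6 promoter and a short SET1-like fragment in that interval.

The His and GST tags allow affinity purification on metal-chelate or glutathione resins. The Avi-tag is a substrate for site-specific biotinylation by BirA, which is useful for immobilisation or detection of the purified protein.
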