Features (pLannotate 1.2.2; 23 found; start..end, strand, type, name):
      1..19      +  promoter       T7 promoter: promoter for bacteriophage T7 RNA polymerase
     19..43      +  protein_bind   lac operator: The lac repressor binds to the lac operator to inhibit transcription in E. coli. This inhibition can be relieved by adding lactose or isopropyl-β-D-thiogalactopyranoside (IPTG). lac repressor encoded by lacI
     56..78      +  RBS            RBS: efficient ribosome binding site from bacteriophage T7 gene 10 (Olins and Rangwala, 1989)
     98..118     +  CDS            7xHis: 6xHis affinity tag
    137..788     +  CDS            GST (fragment): glutathione S-transferase from Schistosoma japonicum
    951..969     -  promoter       SP6 promoter: promoter for bacteriophage SP6 RNA polymerase
    984..1033    +  CDS            SET1 (fragment): solubility-enhancement tag derived from T7 phage gene 10B
   1041..1088    +  terminator     T7 terminator: transcription terminator for bacteriophage T7 RNA polymerase
   1117..1183    +  CDS            lacZα (fragment): LacZα fragment of β-galactosidase; lacZ fragment
   1187..1408    -  rep_origin     M13 ori (fragment) (sequence partly withheld): M13 bacteriophage origin of replication; arrow indicates direction of (+) strand synthesis
   1409..1429    -  misc_feature   MCS (fragment): pUC18/19 multiple cloning site
   1428..1446    -  promoter       lac UV5 promoter (fragment): E. coli lac promoter with an "up" mutation
   1461..1482    -  protein_bind   CAP binding site: CAP binding activates transcription in the presence of cAMP. E. coli catabolite activator protein
   1495..2577    -  CDS            lacI: lac repressor; lacI; The lac repressor binds to the lac operator to inhibit transcription in E. coli. This inhibition can be relieved by adding lactose or isopropyl-β-D-thiogalactopyranoside (IPTG).
   2578..2655    -  promoter       lacIq promoter: lacI (mutant); In the lacIq allele, a single base change in the promoter boosts expression of the lacI gene about 10-fold.
   2655..2673    -  misc_feature   MCS (fragment): pUC18/19 multiple cloning site
   2674..2907    -  rep_origin     f1 ori (fragment) (sequence partly withheld): f1 bacteriophage origin of replication; arrow indicates direction of (+) strand synthesis
   2910..3009    -  misc_feature   bom (fragment): basis of mobility region from pBR322
   3111..3146    -  CDS            rop (fragment): Rop protein, which maintains plasmids at low copy number; rop
   3241..3345    +  promoter       AmpR promoter: bla
   3346..4206    +  CDS            AmpR: β-lactamase; bla; confers resistance to ampicillin, carbenicillin, and related antibiotics
   4377..4965    +  rep_origin     ori: high-copy-number ColE1/pMB1/pBR322/pUC origin of replication
   5148..5204    +  CDS            lacI (fragment): lac repressor; lacI; The lac repressor binds to the lac operator to inhibit transcription in E. coli. This inhibition can be relieved by adding lactose or isopropyl-β-D-thiogalactopyranoside (IPTG).
>Addgene plasmid #112610 | pOP5GP | depositor full sequence | sequence record 212073 | Full Sequence
TAATACGACTCACTATAGGGAATTGTGAGCGGATAACAATTCCTCTAGAAATAATTTTGTTTAACTTTAA
GAAGGAGATATATCCATGAATGGATCTCATCACCATCACCATCACCATCACACTAGTAGCAATTCCATGT
CCCCTATACTAGGTTATTGGAAAATTAAGGGCCTTGTGCAACCCACTCGACTTCTTTTGGAATATCTTGA
AGAAAAATATGAAGAGCATTTGTATGAGCGCGATGAAGGTGATAAATGGCGAAACAAAAAGTTTGAATTG
GGTTTGGAGTTTCCCAATCTTCCTTATTATATTGATGGTGATGTTAAATTAACACAGTCTATGGCCATCA
TACGTTATATAGCTGACAAGCACAACATGTTGGGTGGTTGTCCAAAAGAGCGTGCAGAGATTTCAATGCT
TGAAGGAGCGGTTTTGGATATTAGATACGGTGTTTCGAGAATTGCATATAGTAAAGACTTTGAAACTCTC
AAAGTTGATTTTCTTAGCAAGCTACCTGAAATGCTGAAAATGTTCGAAGATCGTTTATGTCATAAAACAT
ATTTAAATGGTGATCATGTAACCCATCCTGACTTCATGTTGTATGACGCTCTTGATGTTGTTTTATACAT
GGACCCAATGTGCCTGGATGCGTTCCCAAAATTAGTTTGTTTTAAAAAACGTATTGAAGCTATCCCACAA
ATTGATAAGTACTTGAAATCCAGCAAGTATATAGCATGGCCTTTGCAGGGCTGGCAAGCCACGTTTGGTG
GTGGCGACCATCCTCCAACCGGTAGTGGCACCAGTGGGTCGACACTGGAAGTTCTGTTTCAGGGCCCAGG
ATCCATGGAATTCGCGGCCGCCCTAGGCTCGAGCGGACTGAATGACATTTTCGAAGCACAGAAGATCGAA
TGGCATGAAGCCTATGAATGGATCTCATAAGCTTGAGTATTCTATAGTGTCACCTAAATCCCAGCTTGAT
CCGGCTGCTAACAAAGCCCGAAAGGAAGCTGAGTTGGCTGCTGCCACCGCTGAGCAATAACTAGCATAAC
CCCTTGGGGCCTCTAAACGGGTCTTGAGGGGTTTTTTGCTGAAAGGAGGAACTATATCCGGATAACCTGG
CGTAATAGCGAAGAGGCCCGCACCGATCGCCCTTCCCAACAGTTGCGCAGCCTGAATGGCGAATGGAAAT
TGTAAGCGTTAATATTTTGTTAAAATTCGCGTTAAATTTTTGTTAAATCAGCTCATTTTTTAACCAATAG
GCCGAAATCGGCAAAATCCCTTATAAATCAAAAGAATAGACCGAGATAGGGT
[37 nt withheld, positions 1313-1349]
AAAGAACGTGGACTCCAACGTCAAAGG
[32 nt withheld, positions 1377-1408]
AGCTTGCATGCCTGCAGGTCGGAAGCATAAAGTGTAAAGCCTGGGGTGCCTAATGAGTGAGCTAACTTAC
ATTAATTGCGTTGCGCTCACTGCCCGCTTTCCAGTCGGGAAACCTGTCGTGCCAGCTGCATTAATGAATC
GGCCAACGCGCGGGGAGAGGCGGTTTGCGTATTGGGCGCCAGGGTGGTTTTTCTTTTCACCAGTGAGACG
GGCAACAGCTGATTGCCCTTCACCGCCTGGCCCTGAGAGAGTTGCAGCAAGCGGTCCACGCTGGTTTGCC
CCAGCAGGCGAAAATCCTGTTTGATGGTGGTTGACGGCGGGATATAACATGAGCTGTCTTCGGTATCGTC
GTATCCCACTACCGAGATATCCGCACCAACGCGCAGCCCGGACTCGGTAATGGCGCGCATTGCGCCCAGC
GCCATCTGATCGTTGGCAACCAGCATCGCAGTGGGAACGATGCCCTCATTCAGCATTTGCATGGTTTGTT
GAAAACCGGACATGGCACTCCAGTCGCCTTCCCGTTCCGCTATCGGCTGAATTTGATTGCGAGTGAGATA
TTTATGCCAGCCAGCCAGACGCAGACGCGCCGAGACAGAACTTAATGGGCCCGCTAACAGCGCGATTTGC
TGGTGACCCAATGCGACCAGATGCTCCACGCCCAGTCGCGTACCGTCTTCATGGGAGAAAATAATACTGT
TGATGGGTGTCTGGTCAGAGACATCAAGAAATAACGCCGGAACATTAGTGCAGGCAGCTTCCACAGCAAT
GGCATCCTGGTCATCCAGCGGATAGTTAATGATCAGCCCACTGACGCGTTGCGCGAGAAGATTGTGCACC
GCCGCTTTACAGGCTTCGACGCCGCTTCGTTCTACCATCGACACCACCACGCTGGCACCCAGTTGATCGG
CGCGAGATTTAATCGCCGCGACAATTTGCGACGGCGCGTGCAGGGCCAGACTGGAGGTGGCAACGCCAAT
CAGCAACGACTGTTTGCCCGCCAGTTGTTGTGCCACGCGGTTGGGAATGTAATTCAGCTCCGCCATCGCC
GCTTCCACTTTTTCCCGCGTTTTCGCAGAAACGTGGCTGGCCTGGTTCACCACGCGGGAAACGGTCTGAT
AAGAGACACCGGCATACTCTGCGACATCGTATAACGTTACTGGTTTCACATTCACCACCCTGAATTGACT
CTCTTCCGGGCGCTATCATGCCATACCGCGAAAGGTTTTGCACCATTCGATGGTGTCGGGTACCGAGCTC
GAATT
[32 nt withheld, positions 2674-2705]
CGGTCGAGGTGCCGTAAAGCT
[56 nt withheld, positions 2727-2782]
G
[124 nt withheld, positions 2784-2907]
CGCCTGATGCGGTATTTTCTCCTTACGCATCTGTGCGGTATTTCACACCGCATATGGTGCACTCTCAGTA
CAATCTGCTCTGATGCCGCATAGTTAAGCCAGCCCCGACACCCGCCAACACCCGCTGACGCGCCCTGACG
GGCTTGTCTGCTCCCGGCATCCGCTTACAGACAAGCTGTGACCGTCTCCGGGAGCTGCATGTGTCAGAGG
TTTTCACCGTCATCACCGAAACGCGCGAGACGAAAGGGCCTCGTGATACGCCTATTTTTATAGGTTAATG
TCATGATAATAATGGTTTCTTAGACGTCAGGTGGCACTTTTCGGGGAAATGTGCGCGGAACCCCTATTTG
TTTATTTTTCTAAATACATTCAAATATGTATCCGCTCATGAGACAATAACCCTGATAAATGCTTCAATAA
TATTGAAAAAGGAAGAGTATGAGTATTCAACATTTCCGTGTCGCCCTTATTCCCTTTTTTGCGGCATTTT
GCCTTCCTGTTTTTGCTCACCCAGAAACGCTGGTGAAAGTAAAAGATGCTGAAGATCAGTTGGGTGCACG
AGTGGGTTACATCGAACTGGATCTCAACAGCGGTAAGATCCTTGAGAGTTTTCGCCCCGAAGAACGTTTT
CCAATGATGAGCACTTTTAAAGTTCTGCTATGTCATACACTATTATCCCGTATTGACGCCGGGCAAGAGC
AACTCGGTCGCCGGGCGCGGTATTCTCAGAATGACTTGGTTGAGTACTCACCAGTCACAGAAAAGCATCT
TACGGATGGCATGACAGTAAGAGAATTATGCAGTGCTGCCATAACCATGAGTGATAACACTGCGGCCAAC
TTACTTCTGACAACGATCGGAGGACCGAAGGAGCTAACCGCTTTTTTGCACAACATGGGGGATCATGTAA
CTCGCCTTGATCGTTGGGAACCGGAGCTGAATGAAGCCATACCAAACGACGAGCGTGACACCACGATGCC
TGTAGCAATGGCAACAACGTTGCGCAAACTATTAACTGGCGAACTACTTACTCTAGCTTCCCGGCAACAA
TTAATAGACTGGATGGAGGCGGATAAAGTTGCAGGACCACTTCTGCGCTCGGCCCTTCCGGCTGGCTGGT
TTATTGCTGATAAATCTGGAGCCGGTGAGCGTGGGTCTCGCGGTATCATTGCAGCACTGGGGCCAGATGG
TAAGCCCTCCCGTATCGTAGTTATCTACACGACGGGGAGTCAGGCAACTATGGATGAACGAAATAGACAG
ATCGCTGAGATAGGTGCCTCACTGATTAAGCATTGGTAACTGTCAGACCAAGTTTACTCATATATACTTT
AGATTGATTTAAAACTTCATTTTTAATTTAAAAGGATCTAGGTGAAGATCCTTTTTGATAATCTCATGAC
CAAAATCCCTTAACGTGAGTTTTCGTTCCACTGAGCGTCAGACCCCGTAGAAAAGATCAAAGGATCTTCT
TGAGATCCTTTTTTTCTGCGCGTAATCTGCTGCTTGCAAACAAAAAAACCACCGCTACCAGCGGTGGTTT
GTTTGCCGGATCAAGAGCTACCAACTCTTTTTCCGAAGGTAACTGGCTTCAGCAGAGCGCAGATACCAAA
TACTGTCCTTCTAGTGTAGCCGTAGTTAGGCCACCACTTCAAGAACTCTGTAGCACCGCCTACATACCTC
GCTCTGCTAATCCTGTTACCAGTGGCTGCTGCCAGTGGCGATAAGTCGTGTCTTACCGGGTTGGACTCAA
GACGATAGTTACCGGATAAGGCGCAGCGGTCGGGCTGAACGGGGGGTTCGTGCACACAGCCCAGCTTGGA
GCGAACGACCTACACCGAACTGAGATACCTACAGCGTGAGCTATGAGAAAGCGCCACGCTTCCCGAAGGG
AGAAAGGCGGACAGGTATCCGGTAAGCGGCAGGGTCGGAACAGGAGAGCGCACGAGGGAGCTTCCAGGGG
GAAACGCCTGGTATCTTTATAGTCCTGTCGGGTTTCGCCACCTCTGACTTGAGCGTCGATTTTTGTGATG
CTCGTCAGGGGGGCGGAGCCTATGGAAAAACGCCAGCAACGCGGCCTTTTTACGGTTCCTGGCCTTTTGC
TGGCCTTTTGCTCACATGTTCTTTCCTGCGTTATCCCCTGATTCTGTGGATAACCGTATTACCGCCTTTG
AGTGAGCTGATACCGCTCGCCGCAGCCGAACGACCGAGCGCAGCGAGTCAGTGAGCGAGGAAGCGGAAGA
GCGCCCAATACGCAAACCGCCTCTCCCCGCGCGTTGGCCGATTCATTAATGCAGCTGAT
