Features (pLannotate 1.2.2; 23 found; start..end, strand, type, name):
     43..61      +  promoter       T7 promoter: promoter for bacteriophage T7 RNA polymerase
     61..85      +  protein_bind   lac operator: The lac repressor binds to the lac operator to inhibit transcription in E. coli. This inhibition can be relieved by adding lactose or isopropyl-β-D-thiogalactopyranoside (IPTG). lac repressor encoded by lacI
     98..120     +  RBS            RBS: efficient ribosome binding site from bacteriophage T7 gene 10 (Olins and Rangwala, 1989)
    140..160     +  CDS            7xHis: 6xHis affinity tag
    179..830     +  CDS            GST (fragment): glutathione S-transferase from Schistosoma japonicum
    978..996     -  promoter       SP6 promoter: promoter for bacteriophage SP6 RNA polymerase
   1011..1060    +  CDS            SET1 (fragment): solubility-enhancement tag derived from T7 phage gene 10B
   1068..1115    +  terminator     T7 terminator: transcription terminator for bacteriophage T7 RNA polymerase
   1144..1210    +  CDS            lacZα (fragment): LacZα fragment of β-galactosidase; lacZ fragment
   1214..1435    -  rep_origin     M13 ori (fragment) (sequence partly withheld): M13 bacteriophage origin of replication; arrow indicates direction of (+) strand synthesis
   1436..1456    -  misc_feature   MCS (fragment): pUC18/19 multiple cloning site
   1455..1473    -  promoter       lac UV5 promoter (fragment): E. coli lac promoter with an "up" mutation
   1488..1509    -  protein_bind   CAP binding site: CAP binding activates transcription in the presence of cAMP. E. coli catabolite activator protein
   1522..2604    -  CDS            lacI: lac repressor; lacI; The lac repressor binds to the lac operator to inhibit transcription in E. coli. This inhibition can be relieved by adding lactose or isopropyl-β-D-thiogalactopyranoside (IPTG).
   2605..2682    -  promoter       lacIq promoter: lacI (mutant); In the lacIq allele, a single base change in the promoter boosts expression of the lacI gene about 10-fold.
   2682..2700    -  misc_feature   MCS (fragment): pUC18/19 multiple cloning site
   2701..2931    -  rep_origin     f1 ori (fragment) (sequence partly withheld): f1 bacteriophage origin of replication; arrow indicates direction of (+) strand synthesis
   2932..3031    -  misc_feature   bom (fragment): basis of mobility region from pBR322
   3133..3168    -  CDS            rop (fragment): Rop protein, which maintains plasmids at low copy number; rop
   3263..3367    +  promoter       AmpR promoter: bla
   3368..4228    +  CDS            AmpR: β-lactamase; bla; confers resistance to ampicillin, carbenicillin, and related antibiotics
   4399..4987    +  rep_origin     ori: high-copy-number ColE1/pMB1/pBR322/pUC origin of replication
   5170..40      +  CDS            lacI (fragment) (across the origin): lac repressor; lacI; The lac repressor binds to the lac operator to inhibit transcription in E. coli. This inhibition can be relieved by adding lactose or isopropyl-β-D-thiogalactopyranoside (IPTG).
>Addgene plasmid #112610 | pOP5GP | addgene full sequence | sequence record 220240 | Addgene NGS Result
CGCCTCTCCCCGCGCGTTGGCCGATTCATTAATGCAGCTGATTAATACGACTCACTATAGGGAATTGTGA
GCGGATAACAATTCCTCTAGAAATAATTTTGTTTAACTTTAAGAAGGAGATATATCCATGAATGGATCTC
ATCACCATCACCATCACCATCACACTAGTAGCAATTCCATGTCCCCTATACTAGGTTATTGGAAAATTAA
GGGCCTTGTGCAACCCACTCGACTTCTTTTGGAATATCTTGAAGAAAAATATGAAGAGCATTTGTATGAG
CGCGATGAAGGTGATAAATGGCGAAACAAAAAGTTTGAATTGGGTTTGGAGTTTCCCAATCTTCCTTATT
ATATTGATGGTGATGTTAAATTAACACAGTCTATGGCCATCATACGTTATATAGCTGACAAGCACAACAT
GTTGGGTGGTTGTCCAAAAGAGCGTGCAGAGATTTCAATGCTTGAAGGAGCGGTTTTGGATATTAGATAC
GGTGTTTCGAGAATTGCATATAGTAAAGACTTTGAAACTCTCAAAGTTGATTTTCTTAGCAAGCTACCTG
AAATGCTGAAAATGTTCGAAGATCGTTTATGTCATAAAACATATTTAAATGGTGATCATGTAACCCATCC
TGACTTCATGTTGTATGACGCTCTTGATGTTGTTTTATACATGGACCCAATGTGCCTGGATGCGTTCCCA
AAATTAGTTTGTTTTAAAAAACGTATTGAAGCTATCCCACAAATTGATAAGTACTTGAAATCCAGCAAGT
ATATAGCATGGCCTTTGCAGGGCTGGCAAGCCACGTTTGGTGGTGGCGACCATCCTCCAACCGGTAGTGG
CACCAGTGGGTCGACACTGGAAGTTCTGTTTCAGGGCCCAGGATCCATGGAATTCGCGGCCGCCCTAGGC
TCGAGCGGACTGAATGACATTTTCGAAGCACAGAAGATCGAATGGCATGAAGCCTAAGCTTGAGTATTCT
ATAGTGTCACCTAAATCCCAGCTTGATCCGGCTGCTAACAAAGCCCGAAAGGAAGCTGAGTTGGCTGCTG
CCACCGCTGAGCAATAACTAGCATAACCCCTTGGGGCCTCTAAACGGGTCTTGAGGGGTTTTTTGCTGAA
AGGAGGAACTATATCCGGATAACCTGGCGTAATAGCGAAGAGGCCCGCACCGATCGCCCTTCCCAACAGT
TGCGCAGCCTGAATGGCGAATGGAAATTGTAAGCGTTAATATTTTGTTAAAATTCGCGTTAAATTTTTGT
TAAATCAGCTCATTTTTTAACCAATAGGCCGAAATCGGCAAAATCCCTTATAAATCAAAAGAATAGACCG
AGATAGGGT
[37 nt withheld, positions 1340-1376]
AAAGAACGTGGACTCCAACGTCAAAGG
[32 nt withheld, positions 1404-1435]
AGCTTGCATGCCTGCAGGTCGGAAGCATAAAGTGTAAAGCCTGGGGTGCCTAATGAGTGAGCTAACTTAC
ATTAATTGCGTTGCGCTCACTGCCCGCTTTCCAGTCGGGAAACCTGTCGTGCCAGCTGCATTAATGAATC
GGCCAACGCGCGGGGAGAGGCGGTTTGCGTATTGGGCGCCAGGGTGGTTTTTCTTTTCACCAGTGAGACG
GGCAACAGCTGATTGCCCTTCACCGCCTGGCCCTGAGAGAGTTGCAGCAAGCGGTCCACGCTGGTTTGCC
CCAGCAGGCGAAAATCCTGTTTGATGGTGGTTAACGGCGGGATATAACATGAGCTGTCTTCGGTATCGTC
GTATCCCACTACCGAGATATCCGCACCAACGCGCAGCCCGGACTCGGTAATGGCGCGCATTGCGCCCAGC
GCCATCTGATCGTTGGCAACCAGCATCGCAGTGGGAACGATGCCCTCATTCAGCATTTGCATGGTTTGTT
GAAAACCGGACATGGCACTCCAGTCGCCTTCCCGTTCCGCTATCGGCTGAATTTGATTGCGAGTGAGATA
TTTATGCCAGCCAGCCAGACGCAGACGCGCCGAGACAGAACTTAATGGGCCCGCTAACAGCGCGATTTGC
TGGTGACCCAATGCGACCAGATGCTCCACGCCCAGTCGCGTACCGTCTTCATGGGAGAAAATAATACTGT
TGATGGGTGTCTGGTCAGAGACATCAAGAAATAACGCCGGAACATTAGTGCAGGCAGCTTCCACAGCAAT
GGCATCCTGGTCATCCAGCGGATAGTTAATGATCAGCCCACTGACGCGTTGCGCGAGAAGATTGTGCACC
GCCGCTTTACAGGCTTCGACGCCGCTTCGTTCTACCATCGACACCACCACGCTGGCACCCAGTTGATCGG
CGCGAGATTTAATCGCCGCGACAATTTGCGACGGCGCGTGCAGGGCCAGACTGGAGGTGGCAACGCCAAT
CAGCAACGACTGTTTGCCCGCCAGTTGTTGTGCCACGCGGTTGGGAATGTAATTCAGCTCCGCCATCGCC
GCTTCCACTTTTTCCCGCGTTTTCGCAGAAACGTGGCTGGCCTGGTTCACCACGCGGGAAACGGTCTGAT
AAGAGACACCGGCATACTCTGCGACATCGTATAACGTTACTGGTTTCACATTCACCACCCTGAATTGACT
CTCTTCCGGGCGCTATCATGCCATACCGCGAAAGGTTTTGCACCATTCGATGGTGTCGGGTACCGAGCTC
GAATTGTGAACCATCACCCT
[91 nt withheld, positions 2716-2806]
G
[124 nt withheld, positions 2808-2931]
CCTGATGCGGTATTTTCTCCTTACGCATCTGTGCGGTATTTCACACCGCATATGGTGCACTCTCAGTACA
ATCTGCTCTGATGCCGCATAGTTAAGCCAGCCCCGACACCCGCCAACACCCGCTGACGCGCCCTGACGGG
CTTGTCTGCTCCCGGCATCCGCTTACAGACAAGCTGTGACCGTCTCCGGGAGCTGCATGTGTCAGAGGTT
TTCACCGTCATCACCGAAACGCGCGAGACGAAAGGGCCTCGTGATACGCCTATTTTTATAGGTTAATGTC
ATGATAATAATGGTTTCTTAGACGTCAGGTGGCACTTTTCGGGGAAATGTGCGCGGAACCCCTATTTGTT
TATTTTTCTAAATACATTCAAATATGTATCCGCTCATGAGACAATAACCCTGATAAATGCTTCAATAATA
TTGAAAAAGGAAGAGTATGAGTATTCAACATTTCCGTGTCGCCCTTATTCCCTTTTTTGCGGCATTTTGC
CTTCCTGTTTTTGCTCACCCAGAAACGCTGGTGAAAGTAAAAGATGCTGAAGATCAGTTGGGTGCACGAG
TGGGTTACATCGAACTGGATCTCAACAGCGGTAAGATCCTTGAGAGTTTTCGCCCCGAAGAACGTTTTCC
AATGATGAGCACTTTTAAAGTTCTGCTATGTGGCGCGGTATTATCCCGTATTGACGCCGGGCAAGAGCAA
CTCGGTCGCCGCATACACTATTCTCAGAATGACTTGGTTGAGTACTCACCAGTCACAGAAAAGCATCTTA
CGGATGGCATGACAGTAAGAGAATTATGCAGTGCTGCCATAACCATGAGTGATAACACTGCGGCCAACTT
ACTTCTGACAACGATCGGAGGACCGAAGGAGCTAACCGCTTTTTTGCACAACATGGGGGATCATGTAACT
CGCCTTGATCGTTGGGAACCGGAGCTGAATGAAGCCATACCAAACGACGAGCGTGACACCACGATGCCTG
TAGCAATGGCAACAACGTTGCGCAAACTATTAACTGGCGAACTACTTACTCTAGCTTCCCGGCAACAATT
AATAGACTGGATGGAGGCGGATAAAGTTGCAGGACCACTTCTGCGCTCGGCCCTTCCGGCTGGCTGGTTT
ATTGCTGATAAATCTGGAGCCGGTGAGCGTGGGTCTCGCGGTATCATTGCAGCACTGGGGCCAGATGGTA
AGCCCTCCCGTATCGTAGTTATCTACACGACGGGGAGTCAGGCAACTATGGATGAACGAAATAGACAGAT
CGCTGAGATAGGTGCCTCACTGATTAAGCATTGGTAACTGTCAGACCAAGTTTACTCATATATACTTTAG
ATTGATTTAAAACTTCATTTTTAATTTAAAAGGATCTAGGTGAAGATCCTTTTTGATAATCTCATGACCA
AAATCCCTTAACGTGAGTTTTCGTTCCACTGAGCGTCAGACCCCGTAGAAAAGATCAAAGGATCTTCTTG
AGATCCTTTTTTTCTGCGCGTAATCTGCTGCTTGCAAACAAAAAAACCACCGCTACCAGCGGTGGTTTGT
TTGCCGGATCAAGAGCTACCAACTCTTTTTCCGAAGGTAACTGGCTTCAGCAGAGCGCAGATACCAAATA
CTGTTCTTCTAGTGTAGCCGTAGTTAGGCCACCACTTCAAGAACTCTGTAGCACCGCCTACATACCTCGC
TCTGCTAATCCTGTTACCAGTGGCTGCTGCCAGTGGCGATAAGTCGTGTCTTACCGGGTTGGACTCAAGA
CGATAGTTACCGGATAAGGCGCAGCGGTCGGGCTGAACGGGGGGTTCGTGCACACAGCCCAGCTTGGAGC
GAACGACCTACACCGAACTGAGATACCTACAGCGTGAGCTATGAGAAAGCGCCACGCTTCCCGAAGGGAG
AAAGGCGGACAGGTATCCGGTAAGCGGCAGGGTCGGAACAGGAGAGCGCACGAGGGAGCTTCCAGGGGGA
AACGCCTGGTATCTTTATAGTCCTGTCGGGTTTCGCCACCTCTGACTTGAGCGTCGATTTTTGTGATGCT
CGTCAGGGGGGCGGAGCCTATGGAAAAACGCCAGCAACGCGGCCTTTTTACGGTTCCTGGCCTTTTGCTG
GCCTTTTGCTCACATGTTCTTTCCTGCGTTATCCCCTGATTCTGTGGATAACCGTATTACCGCCTTTGAG
TGAGCTGATACCGCTCGCCGCAGCCGAACGACCGAGCGCAGCGAGTCAGTGAGCGAGGAAGCGGAAGAGC
GCCCAATACGCAAAC
